>Addgene plasmid #170842 | pYI046 | addgene full sequence | sequence record 343834 | Addgene NGS Result
TTGATCCCGAGGGGAACCCTGTGGTTGGCATGCACATACAAATGGACGAACGGATAAACCTTTTCACGCC
CTTTTAAATATCCGATTATTCTAATAAACGCTCTTTTCTCTTAGGTTTACCCGCCAATATATCCTGTCAA
ACACTGATAGTTTAAACTGAAGGCGGGAAACGACAATCTGATCCAAGCTCAAGCTAAGCTTTCGACGAGT
CAGTAATAAACGGCGTCAAAGTGGTTGCAGCCGGCACACACGAGTCGTGTTTATCAACTCAAAGCACAAA
TACTTTTCCTCAACCTAAAAATAAGGCAATTAGCCAAAAACAACTTTGCGTGTAAACAACGCTCAATACA
CGTGTCATTTTATTATTAGCTATTGCTTCACCGCCTTAGCTTTCTCGTGACCTAGTCGTCCTCGTCTTTT
CTTCTTCTTCTTCTATAAAACAATACCCAAAGAGCTCTTCTTCTTCACAATTCAGATTTCAATTTCTCAA
AATCTTAAAAACTTTCTCTCAATTCTCTCTACCGTGATCAAGGTAAATTTCTGTGTTCCTTATTCTCTCA
AAATCTTCGATTTTGTTTTCGTTCGATCCCAATTTCGTATATGTTCTTTGGTTTAGATTCTGTTAATCTT
AGATCGAAGACGATTTTCTGGGTTTGATCGTTAGATATCATCTTAATTCTCGATTAGGGTTTCATAGATA
TCATCCGATTTGTTCAAATAATTTGAGTTTTGTCGAATAATTACTCTTCGATTTGTGATTTCTATCTAGT
TCTGGTGTTAGTTTCTAGTTTGTGCGATCGAATTTGTCGATTAATCTGAGTTTTTCTGATTAACAGACTA
GCCCGCGGAAAATGGACTCTTTAACACTCTTCTTCACCGGTGCACTCGTCGCCGTCGGTATCTACTGGTT
CCTCTGCGTTCTCGGTCCAGCAGAGCGTAAAGGCAAACGAGCCGTAGATCTCTCTGGTGGCTCAATCTCC
GCCGAGAAAGTCCAAGACAACTACAAACAGTACTGGTCTTTCTTCCGCCGTCCAAAAGAAATCGAAACCG
CCGAGAAAGTTCCAGACTTCGTCGACACATTCTACAATCTCGTCACCGACATATACGAGTGGGGATGGGG
ACAATCCTTCCACTTCTCACCATCAATCCCCGGAAAATCTCACAAAGACGCCACGCGCCTCCACGAAGAG
ATGGCCGTAGATCTGATCCAAGTCAAACCTGGTCAAAAGATCCTAGACGTCGGATGCGGTGTCGGCGGTC
CGATGCGAGCGATTGCATCTCACTCGCGAGCTAACGTAGTCGGGATTACAATAAACGAGTATCAGGTGAA
CAGAGCTCGTCTCCACAATAAGAAAGCTGGTCTCGACGCGCTTTGCGAGGTCGTGTGTGGTAACTTCCTC
CAGATGCCGTTCGATGACAACAGTTTCGACGGTGCTTATTCCATCGAAGCCACGTGTCACGCGCCGAAGC
TGGAAGAAGTGTACGCAGAGATCTACAGGGTGTTGAAACCCGGATCTATGTATGTGTCGTACGAGTGGGT
TACGACGGAGAAATTTAAGGCGGAGGATGACGAACACGTGGAGGTAATCCAAGGGATTGAGAGAGGCGAT
GCGTTACCAGGGCTTAGGGCTTACGTGGATATAGCTGAGACGGCTAAAAAGGTTGGGTTTGAGATAGTGA
AGGAGAAGGATCTGGCGAGTCCACCGGCTGAGCCGTGGTGGACTAGGCTTAAGATGGGTAGGCTTGCTTA
TTGGAGGAATCACATTGTGGTTCAGATTTTGTCAGCGGTTGGAGTTGCTCCTAAAGGAACTGTTGATGTT
CATGAGATGTTGTTTAAGACTGCGGATTATTTGACCAGAGGAGGTGAAACCGGAATATTCTCTCCGATGC
ATATGATTCTCTGCAGAAAACCGGAGTCACCGGAGGAGAGTTCTGATTACAAGGACGACGATGACAAGTG
AGGATCCTGCTTTAATGAGATATGCGAGACGCCTATGATCGCATGATATTTGCTTTCAATTCTGTTGTGC
ACGTTGTAAAAAACCTGAGCATGTGTAGCTCAGATCCTTACCGCCGGTTTCGGTTCATTCTAATGAATAT
ATCACCCGTTACTATCGTATTTTTATGAATAATATTCTCCGTTCAATTTACTGATTGTACCCTACTACTT
ATATGTACAATATTAAAATGAAAACAATATATTGTGCTGAATAGGTTTATAGCGACATCTATGATAGAGC
GCCACAATAACAAACAATTGCGTTTTATTATTACAAATCCAATTTTAAAAAAAGCGGCAGAACCGGTCAA
ACCTAAAAGACTGATTACATAAATCTTATTCAAATTTCAAAAGTGCCCCAGGGGCTAGTATCTACGACAC
ACCGAGCGGCGAACTAATAACGCTCACTGAAGGGAACTCCGGTTCCCCGCCGGCGCGCATGGGTGAGATT
CCTTGAAGTTGAGTATTGGCCGTCCGCTCTACCGAAAGTTACGGGCACCATTCAACCCGGTCCAGCACGG
CGGCCGGGTAACCGACTTGCTGCCCCGAGAATTATGCAGCATTTTTTTGGTGTATGTGGGCCCCAAATGA
AGTGCAGGTCAAACCTTGACAGTGACGACAAATCGTTGGGCGGGTCCAGGGCGAATTTTGCGACAACATG
TCGAGGCTCAGCAGGACCTCTAGAGCGCCACTGGATTTTGGTTTTAGGAATTAGAAATTTTATTGATAGA
AGTATTTTACAAATACAAATACATACTAAGGGTTTCTTATATGCTCAACACATGAGCGAAACCCTATAAG
AACCCTAATTCCCTTATCTGGGAACTACTCACACATTATTATAGAGAGAGATAGATTTGTAGAGAGAGAC
TGGTGATTTCAGCGATGCAGCCGGGCGGCGCTTACAGCTCGTCCTTCTTGTACAGCTCGTCCATGCCGAG
AGTGATCCCGGCGGCGGTCACGAACTCCAGCAGGACCATGTGATCGCGCTTCTCGTTGGGGTCTTTGCTC
AGGGCGGACTGGGTGCTCAGGTAGTGGTTGTCGGGCAGCAGCACGGGGCCGTCGCCGATGGGGGTGTTCT
GCTGGTAGTGGTCGGCGAGCTGCACGCTGCCGTCCTCGATGTTGTGGCGGATCTTGAAGTTCACCTTGAT
GCCGTTCTTCTGCTTGTCGGCCATGATATAGACGTTGTGGCTGTTGTAGTTGTACTCCAGCTTGTGCCCC
AGGATGTTGCCGTCCTCCTTGAAGTCGATGCCCTTCAGCTCGATGCGGTTCACCAGGGTGTCGCCCTCGA
ACTTCACCTCGGCGCGGGTCTTGTAGTTGCCGTCGTCCTTGAAGAAGATGGTGCGCTCCTGGACGTAGCC
TTCGGGCATGGCGGACTTGAAGAAGTCGTGCTGCTTCATGTGGTCGGGGTAGCGGCTGAAGCACTGCACG
CCGTAGGTCAGGGTGGTCACGAGGGTGGGCCAGGGCACGGGCAGCTTGCCGGTGGTGCAGATGAACTTCA
GGGTCAGCTTGCCGTAGGTGGCATCGCCCTCGCCCTCGCCGGACACGCTGAACTTGTGGCCGTTTACGTC
GCCGTCCAGCTCGACCAGGATGGGCACCACCCCGGTGAACAGCTCCTCGCCCTTGCTCACCATGTCGGCC
GAGGATAATGATAGGAGAAGTGAAAAGATGAGAAAGAGAAAAAGATTAGTCTTCACCATGGCTATCGTTC
GTAAATGGTGAAAATTTTCAGAAAATTGCTTTTGCTTTAAAAGAAATGATTTAAATTGCTGCAATAGAAG
TAGAATGCTTGATTGCTTGAGATTCGTTTGTTTTGTATATGTTGTGTTGAGAATTCGCCCTTGTTTTGCT
ATTTGTGTATGTTTTCTTGTTTTGGTTTGAGTGAAGAGTGTAGTGAAGGGTTGGTTTGTATTTATAGGTG
AGAAAGGAGATTTGCATGGCAATCACGTGTAAGAATGCATGCATGCATGAGTGTGTGTGGAGAGAGAGAG
ATGCTCTTACGTTGTTGTCGGGATTATGTGTTGGAAAAGAGTGACAAGTGACGAACAAAACAATACCACT
CATCATAGCTCCGCTTATGCATGCTATGTGTGATTTGTAGCTCTTGTTCTGACATGACACTATGAACAAT
TTTTTAAAAAGAAGGTTAAACTTTTATTTAAATAAAAACCCTATGTTAATTTGGTTTCAAGGGCGAATTC
AATTCGGCGTTAATTCAGTACATTAAAAACGTCCGCAATGTGTTATTAAGTTGTCTAAGCGTCAATTTGT
TTACACCACAATATATCCTGCCACCAGCCAGCCAACAGCTCCCCGACCGGCAGCTCGGCACAAAATCACC
ACTCGATACAGGCAGCCCATCAGTCCGGGACGGCGTCAGCGGGAGAGCCGTTGTAAGGCGGCAGACTTTG
CTCATGTTACCGATGCTATTCGGAAGAACGGCAACTAAGCTGCCGGGTTTGAAACACGGATGATCTCGCG
GAGGGTAGCATGTTGATTGTAACGATGACAGAGCGTTGCTGCCTGTGATCAATTCGGGCACGAACCCAGT
GGACATAAGCCTGTTCGGTTCGTAAGCTGTAATGCAAGTAGCGTATGCGCTCACGCAACTGGTCCAGAAC
CTTGACCGAACGCAGCGGTGGTAACGGCGCAGTGGCGGTTTTCATGGCTTGTTATGACTGTTTTTTTGGG
GTACAGTCTATGCCTCGGGCATCCAAGCAGCAAGCGCGTTACGCCGTGGGTCGATGTTTGATGTTATGGA
GCAGCAACGATGTTACGCAGCAGGGCAGTCGCCCTAAAACAAAGTTAAACATCATGGGGGAAGCGGTGAT
CGCCGAAGTATCGACTCAACTATCAGAGGTAGTTGGCGTCATCGAGCGCCATCTCGAACCGACGTTGCTG
GCCGTACATTTGTACGGCTCCGCAGTGGATGGCGGCCTGAAGCCACACAGTGATATTGATTTGCTGGTTA
CGGTGACCGTAAGGCTTGATGAAACAACGCGGCGAGCTTTGATCAACGACCTTTTGGAAACTTCGGCTTC
CCCTGGAGAGAGCGAGATTCTCCGCGCTGTAGAAGTCACCATTGTTGTGCACGACGACATCATTCCGTGG
CGTTATCCAGCTAAGCGCGAACTGCAATTTGGAGAATGGCAGCGCAATGACATTCTTGCAGGTATCTTCG
AGCCAGCCACGATCGACATTGATCTGGCTATCTTGCTGACAAAAGCAAGAGAACATAGCGTTGCCTTGGT
AGGTCCAGCGGCGGAGGAACTCTTTGATCCGGTTCCTGAACAGGATCTATTTGAGGCGCTAAATGAAACC
TTAACGCTATGGAACTCGCCGCCCGACTGGGCTGGCGATGAGCGAAATGTAGTGCTTACGTTGTCCCGCA
TTTGGTACAGCGCAGTAACCGGCAAAATCGCGCCGAAGGATGTCGCTGCCGACTGGGCAATGGAGCGCCT
GCCGGCCCAGTATCAGCCCGTCATACTTGAAGCTAGACAGGCTTATCTTGGACAAGAAGAAGATCGCTTG
GCCTCGCGCGCAGATCAGTTGGAAGAATTTGTCCACTACGTGAAAGGCGAGATCACCAAGGTAGTCGGCA
AATAATGTCTAGCTAGAAATTCGTTCAAGCCGACGCCGCTTCGCGGCGCGGCTTAACTCAAGCGTTAGAT
GCACTAAGCACATAATTGCTCACAGCCAAACTATCAGGTCAAGTCTGCTTTTATTATTTTTAAGCGTGCA
TAATAAGCCCTACACAAATTGGGAGATATATCATGCATGACCAAAATCCCTTAACGTGAGTTTTCGTTCC
ACTGAGCGTCAGACCCCGTAGAAAAGATCAAAGGATCTTCTTGAGATCCTTTTTTTCTGCGCGTAATCTG
CTGCTTGCAAACAAAAAAACCACCGCTACCAGCGGTGGTTTGTTTGCCGGATCAAGAGCTACCAACTCTT
TTTCCGAAGGTAACTGGCTTCAGCAGAGCGCAGATACCAAATACTGTCCTTCTAGTGTAGCCGTAGTTAG
GCCACCACTTCAAGAACTCTGTAGCACCGCCTACATACCTCGCTCTGCTAATCCTGTTACCAGTGGCTGC
TGCCAGTGGCGATAAGTCGTGTCTTACCGGGTTGGACTCAAGACGATAGTTACCGGATAAGGCGCAGCGG
TCGGGCTGAACGGGGGGTTCGTGCACACAGCCCAGCTTGGAGCGAACGACCTACACCGAACTGAGATACC
TACAGCGTGAGCTATGAGAAAGCGCCACGCTTCCCGAAGGGAGAAAGGCGGACAGGTATCCGGTAAGCGG
CAGGGTCGGAACAGGAGAGCGCACGAGGGAGCTTCCAGGGGGAAACGCCTGGTATCTTTATAGTCCTGTC
GGGTTTCGCCACCTCTGACTTGAGCGTCGATTTTTGTGATGCTCGTCAGGGGGGCGGAGCCTATGGAAAA
ACGCCAGCAACGCGGCCTTTTTACGGTTCCTGGCCTTTTGCTGGCCTTTTGCTCACATGTTCTTTCCTGC
GTTATCCCCTGATTCTGTGGATAACCGTATTACCGCCTTTGAGTGAGCTGATACCGCTCGCCGCAGCCGA
ACGACCGAGCGCAGCGAGTCAGTGAGCGAGGAAGCGGAAGAGCGCCTGATGCGGTATTTTCTCCTTACGC
ATCTGTGCGGTATTTCACACCGCATATGGTGCACTCTCAGTACAATCTGCTCTGATGCCGCATAGTTAAG
CCAGTATACACTCCGCTATCGCTACGTGACTGGGTCATGGCTGCGCCCCGACACCCGCCAACACCCGCTG
ACGCGCCCTGACGGGCTTGTCTGCTCCCGGCATCCGCTTACAGACAAGCTGTGACCGTCTCCGGGAGCTG
CATGTGTCAGAGGTTTTCACCGTCATCACCGAAACGCGCGAGGCAGGGTGCCTTGATGTGGGCGCCGGCG
GTCGAGTGGCGACGGCGCGGCTTGTCCGCGCCCTGGTAGATTGCCTGGCCGTAGGCCAGCCATTTTTGAG
CGGCCAGCGGCCGCGATAGGCCGACGCGAAGCGGCGGGGCGTAGGGAGCGCAGCGACCGAAGGGTAGGCG
CTTTTTGCAGCTCTTCGGCTGTGCGCTGGCCAGACAGTTATGCACAGGCCAGGCGGGTTTTAAGAGTTTT
AATAAGTTTTAAAGAGTTTTAGGCGGAAAAATCGCCTTTTTTCTCTTTTATATCAGTCACTTACATGTGT
GACCGGTTCCCAATGTACGGCTTTGGGTTCCCAATGTACGGGTTCCGGTTCCCAATGTACGGCTTTGGGT
TCCCAATGTACGTGCTATCCACAGGAAAGAGACCTTTTCGACCTTTTTCCCCTGCTAGGGCAATTTGCCC
TAGCATCTGCTCCGTACATTAGGAACCGGCGGATGCTTCGCCCTCGATCAGGTTGCGGTAGCGCATGACT
AGGATCGGGCCAGCCTGCCCCGCCTCCTCCTTCAAATCGTACTCCGGCAGGTCATTTGACCCGATCAGCT
TGCGCACGGTGAAACAGAACTTCTTGAACTCTCCGGCGCTGCCACTGCGTTCGTAGATCGTCTTGAACAA
CCATCTGGCTTCTGCCTTGCCTGCGGCGCGGCGTGCCAGGCGGTAGAGAAAACGGCCGATGCCGGGATCG
ATCAAAAAGTAATCGGGGTGAACCGTCAGCACGTCCGGGTTCTTGCCTTCTGTGATCTCGCGGTACATCC
AATCAGCTAGCTCGATCTCGATGTACTCCGGCCGCCCGGTTTCGCTCTTTACGATCTTGTAGCGGCTAAT
CAAGGCTTCACCCTCGGATACCGTCACCAGGCGGCCGTTCTTGGCCTTCTTCGTACGCTGCATGGCAACG
TGCGTGGTGTTTAACCGAATGCAGGTTTCTACCAGGTCGTCTTTCTGCTTTCCGCCATCGGCTCGCCGGC
AGAACTTGAGTACGTCCGCAACGTGTGGACGGAACACGCGGCCGGGCTTGTCTCCCTTCCCTTCCCGGTA
TCGGTTCATGGATTCGGTTAGATGGGAAACCGCCATCAGTACCAGGTCGTAATCCCACACACTGGCCATG
CCGGCCGGCCCTGCGGAAACCTCTACGTGCCCGTCTGGAAGCTCGTAGCGGATCACCTCGCCAGCTCGTC
GGTCACGCTTCGACAGACGGAAAACGGCCACGTCCATGATGCTGCGACTATCGCGGGTGCCCACGTCATA
GAGCATCGGAACGAAAAAATCTGGTTGCTCGTCGCCCTTGGGCGGCTTCCTAATCGACGGCGCACCGGCT
GCCGGCGGTTGCCGGGATTCTTTGCGGATTCGATCAGCGGCCGCTTGCCACGATTCACCGGGGCGTGCTT
CTGCCTCGATGCGTTGCCGCTGGGCGGCCTGCGCGGCCTTCAACTTCTCCACCAGGTCATCACCCAGCGC
CGCGCCGATTTGTACCGGGCCGGATGGTTTGCGACCGCTCACGCCGATTCCTCGGGCTTGGGGGTTCCAG
TGCCATTGCAGGGCCGGCAGACAACCCAGCCGCTTACGCCTGGCCAACCGCCCGTTCCTCCACACATGGG
GCATTCCACGGCGTCGGTGCCTGGTTGTTCTTGATTTTCCATGCCGCCTCCTTTAGCCGCTAAAATTCAT
CTACTCATTTATTCATTTGCTCATTTACTCTGGTAGCTGCGCGATGTATTCAGATAGCAGCTCGGTAATG
GTCTTGCCTTGGCGTACCGCGTACATCTTCAGCTTGGTGTGATCCTCCGCCGGCAACTGAAAGTTGACCC
GCTTCATGGCTGGCGTGTCTGCCAGGCTGGCCAACGTTGCAGCCTTGCTGCTGCGTGCGCTCGGACGGCC
GGCACTTAGCGTGTTTGTGCTTTTGCTCATTTTCTCTTTACCTCATTAACTCAAATGAGTTTTGATTTAA
TTTCAGCGGCCAGCGCCTGGACCTCGCGGGCAGCGTCGCCCTCGGGTTCTGATTCAAGAACGGTTGTGCC
GGCGGCGGCAGTGCCTGGGTAGCTCACGCGCTGCGTGATACGGGACTCAAGAATGGGCAGCTCGTACCCG
GCCAGCGCCTCGGCAACCTCACCGCCGATGCGCGTGCCTTTGATCGCCCGCGACACGACAAAGGCCGCTT
GTAGCCTTCCATCCGTGACCTCAATGCGCTGCTTAACCAGCTCCACCAGGTCGGCGGTGGCCCATATGTC
GTAAGGGCTTGGCTGCACCGGAATCAGCACGAAGTCGGCTGCCTTGATCGCGGACACAGCCAAGTCCGCC
GCCTGGGGCGCTCCGTCGATCACTACGAAGTCGCGCCGGCCGATGGCCTTCACGTCGCGGTCAATCGTCG
GGCGGTCGATGCCGACAACGGTTAGCGGTTGATCTTCCCGCACGGCCGCCCAATCGCGGGCACTGCCCTG
GGGATCGGAATCGACTAACAGAACATCGGCCCCGGCGAGTTGCAGGGCGCGGGCTAGATGGGTTGCGATG
GTCGTCTTGCCTGACCCGCCTTTCTGGTTAAGTACAGCGATAACCTTCATGCGTTCCCCTTGCGTATTTG
TTTATTTACTCATCGCATCATATACGCAGCGACCGCATGACGCAAGCTGTTTTACTCAAATACACATCAC
CTTTTTAGACGGCGGCGCTCGGTTTCTTCAGCGGCCAAGCTGGCCGGCCAGGCCGCCAGCTTGGCATCAG
ACAAACCGGCCAGGATTTCATGCAGCCGCACGGTTGAGACGTGCGCGGGCGGCTCGAACACGTACCCGGC
CGCGATCATCTCCGCCTCGATCTCTTCGGTAATGAAAAACGGTTCGTCCTGGCCGTCCTGGTGCGGTTTC
ATGCTTGTTCCTCTTGGCGTTCATTCTCGGCGGCCGCCAGGGCGTCGGCCTCGGTCAATGCGTCCTCACG
GAAGGCACCGCGCCGCCTGGCCTCGGTGGGCGTCACTTCCTCGCTGCGCTCAAGTGCGCGGTACAGGGTC
GAGCGATGCACGCCAAGCAGTGCAGCCGCCTCTTTCACGGTGCGGCCTTCCTGGTCGATCAGCTCGCGGG
CGTGCGCGATCTGTGCCGGGGTGAGGGTAGGGCGGGGGCCAAACTTCACGCCTCGGGCCTTGGCGGCCTC
GCGCCCGCTCCGGGTGCGGTCGATGATTAGGGAACGCTCGAACTCGGCAATGCCGGCGAACACGGTCAAC
ACCATGCGGCCGGCCGGCGTGGTGGTGTCGGCCCACGGCTCTGCCAGGCTACGCAGGCCCGCGCCGGCCT
CCTGGATGCGCTCGGCAATGTCCAGTAGGTCGCGGGTGCTGCGGGCCAGGCGGTCTAGCCTGGTCACTGT
CACAACGTCGCCAGGGCGTAGGTGGTCAAGCATCCTGGCCAGCTCCGGGCGGTCGCGCCTGGTGCCGGTG
ATCTTCTCGGAAAACAGCTTGGTGCAGCCGGCCGCGTGCAGTTCGGCCCGTTGGTTGGTCAAGTCCTGGT
CGTCGGTGCTGACGCGGGCATAGCCCAGCAGGCCAGCGGCGGCGCTCTTGTTCATGGCGTAATGTCTCCG
GTTCTAGTCGCAAGTATTCTACTTTATGCGACTAAAACACGCGACAAGAAAACGCCAGGAAAAGGGCAGG
GCGGCAGCCTGTCGCGTAACTTAGGACTTGTGCGACATGTCGTTTTCAGAAGACGGCTGCACTGAACGTC
AGAAGCCGACTGCACTATAGCAGCGGAGGGGTTGGATCAAAGTACTTTAAAGTACTTTAAAGTACTTTAA
AGTACT
Features (pLannotate 1.2.2; 19 found; start..end, strand, type, name):
    115..139     -  misc_feature   RB T-DNA repeat: right border repeat from nopaline C58 T-DNA
    852..1934    +  CDS            SMT2: SMT2_ARATH - Also known as CVP1. Experimental evidence at protein level: Swiss-Prot protein existence level 1. Catalyzes the methyl transfer from S-adenosyl-methionine to the methylene group of 24-methylene lophenol to form 24-ethylidene lophenol. From Arabidopsis thaliana (Mouse-ear cress).
   1935..1958    +  CDS            FLAG: FLAG® epitope tag, followed by an enterokinase cleavage site
   1967..2674    +  terminator     OCS terminator: octopine synthase terminator
   2690..2847    -  polyA_signal   CaMV poly(A) signal (fragment): cauliflower mosaic virus polyadenylation signal
   2917..3633    -  CDS            EGFP: EGFP is a basic (constitutively fluorescent) green fluorescent protein published in 1996, derived from Aequorea victoria. It is reported to be a rapidly-maturing weak dimer with moderate acid sensitivity.
   3634..3711    -  CDS            CHI-B (fragment): CHIB_ARATH - Also known as PR3. Experimental evidence at protein level: Swiss-Prot protein existence level 1. Defense against chitin-containing fungal pathogens. Seems particularly implicated in resistance to jasmonate-inducing pathogens such as A.brassicicola. In vitro antifungal activity against T.reesei, but not against A.solani, F.oxysporum, S.sclerotiorum, G.graminis and P.megasperma. From Arabidopsis thaliana (Mouse-ear cress).
   3769..3805    -  ncRNA          PK1-TEV CVMV: Accession: RF01102 - 5'-leader pseudoknot of TEV/CVMV
   4269..4293    -  misc_feature   LB T-DNA repeat: left border repeat from nopaline C58 T-DNA
   4552..4575    +  promoter       Pc promoter (fragment): intI1 (promoter lies within the coding sequence); class 1 integron promoter
   4751..4807    +  CDS            GmR (fragment): gentamycin acetyltransferase; aacC1; confers resistance to gentamycin
   4818..5605    +  CDS            SmR (fragment): aminoglycoside adenylyltransferase (Murphy, 1985); aadA; confers resistance to spectinomycin and streptomycin
   5851..6439    +  rep_origin     ori: high-copy-number ColE1/pMB1/pBR322/pUC origin of replication
   6625..6765    -  misc_feature   bom: basis of mobility region from pBR322
   6867..6906    -  CDS            rop (fragment): Rop protein, which maintains plasmids at low copy number; rop
   7109..7303    -  rep_origin     pVS1 oriV: origin of replication for the Pseudomonas plasmid pVS1 (Heeb et al., 2000)
   7369..8442    -  CDS            pVS1 RepA: replication protein from the Pseudomonas plasmid pVS1 (Heeb et al., 2000)
   8871..9500    -  CDS            pVS1 StaA: stability protein from the Pseudomonas plasmid pVS1 (Heeb et al., 2000)
  10060..10461   -  CDS            Y4CG_SINFN (fragment): Protein inferred from homology: Swiss-Prot protein existence level 3. From Sinorhizobium fredii (strain NBRC 101917 / NGR234).
