[The description below was written by a language model from this plasmid's Addgene catalogue record and pLannotate feature annotations shown in this document.]
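Description:
pYI046 is a plant expression binary vector built on the pFP100 backbone, designed for Agrobacterium-mediated T-DNA transfer into plants. It is about 10.7 kb and carries two replication systems: a high-copy ColE1/pUC-type origin (with the pBR322 bom region) for propagation in E. coli, and the pVS1 oriV with the RepA replication and StaA stability proteins, which maintain the plasmid in Agrobacterium. Bacterial selection relies on an aadA aminoglycoside adenylyltransferase gene conferring streptomycin/spectinomycin resistance. The annotated Pc promoter and gentamicin-resistance fragments just upstream appear to be remnants of an integron-derived cassette.

Between the nopaline-type right and left T-DNA border repeats lie two cassettes. The main payload, assembled by Gibson cloning, is the Arabidopsis thaliana SMT2 (CVP1) coding sequence. It encodes the sterol methyltransferase that converts 24-methylene lophenol to 24-ethylidene lophenol, and here it is fused at its C-terminus to a FLAG epitope and terminated by the octopine synthase terminator. According to the catalogue entry it is driven by the UBQ10 promoter, which is not annotated in the feature table but presumably occupies the unannotated region between the right border and the SMT2 start. The second cassette, in the opposite orientation, encodes EGFP preceded by a short N-terminal fragment of Arabidopsis basic chitinase (probably a signal peptide), with a TEV-type 5′ leader element and a CaMV poly(A) signal. Its promoter is not identified in the record. This is most likely a fluorescent marker for identifying transformants, and no plant antibiotic or herbicide marker is annotated.

The construct allows expression and FLAG-based detection of SMT2 in plants. It was deposited with a study on plasma membrane sterol biosynthesis and autophagy in shade-induced hypocotyl elongation.
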