Addgene plasmid #170842: pYI046
Purpose: (pUBQ10::SMT2-FLAG::tOCS)
Depositing lab: Christian Fankhauser. Depositing organization: Universite de Lausanne (UNIL). Publication: A combination of plasma membrane sterol biosynthesis and autophagy is required for shade-induced hypocotyl elongation. Ince YC, Krahmer J, Fiorucci AS, Trevisan M, Galvao VC, Wigger L, Pradervand S, Fouillen L, Van Delft P, Genva M, Mongrand S, Gallart-Ayala H, Ivanisevic J, Fankhauser C. Nat Commun. 2022 Oct 10;13(1):5659. doi: 10.1038/s41467-022-33384-9. PubMed 36216814.
Backbone
  Vector backbone: pFP100
  Vector type: Plant Expression
Growth in bacteria
  Bacterial resistance: Streptomycin, 50 μg/mL
  Growth temperature: 37°C
  Growth strain: DH5alpha
  Copy number: High Copy
Gene/Insert
  Gene/Insert name: pUBQ10::SMT2-FLAG::tOCS
  Promoter: pUBQ10
  Cloning method: Gibson Cloning
  Sequencing primers: 5′ ATCCAAGCTCAAGCTAAGCTTCGACGAGTCAGTAATAAACGGC; 3′ CCTAAAACCAAAATCCAGTGGCGCTCTAGAGGTCCTGCTGA
Terms and licenses: Academic/Nonprofit Terms; Industry Terms: Not Available to Industry
Depositor comments: Please visit https://doi.org/10.1101/2021.06.16.448628 for bioRxiv preprint.
How to cite: pYI046 was a gift from Christian Fankhauser (Addgene plasmid # 170842 ; http://n2t.net/addgene:170842 ; RRID:Addgene_170842)
